Addgene plasmid #116037: CMV-TO-Cer-HO1-FlpIn
Purpose: Supporting plasmid for testing protease circuits
Depositing lab: Michael Elowitz. Depositing organization: California Institute of Technology. Publication: Programmable protein circuits in living cells. Gao XJ, Chong LS, Kim MS, Elowitz MB. Science. 2018 Sep 21;361(6408):1252-1258. doi: 10.1126/science.aat5062. PubMed 30237357.
Backbone
  Vector backbone: CMV-TO-FlpIn
  Vector type: Mammalian Expression
Growth in bacteria
  Bacterial resistance: Ampicillin, 100 μg/mL
  Growth temperature: 37°C
  Growth strain: DH5alpha
  Copy number: High Copy
Gene/Insert
  Gene/Insert name: Cer-HO1
  Species: Synthetic
  Cloning method: Gibson Cloning
Terms and licenses: Academic/Nonprofit Terms; Industry Terms: Not Available to Industry
How to cite: CMV-TO-Cer-HO1-FlpIn was a gift from Michael Elowitz (Addgene plasmid # 116037 ; http://n2t.net/addgene:116037 ; RRID:Addgene_116037)
