[The description below was written by a language model from this plasmid's Addgene catalogue record and pLannotate feature annotations shown in this document.]
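Description:
CMV-TO-Cer-HO1-FlpIn is a mammalian expression plasmid of about 6.8 kb built on a CMV-TO-FlpIn backbone, designed for site-specific integration into Flp-In-type host cell lines. It is propagated in E. coli as a high-copy plasmid through a ColE1/pUC-type origin and selected with ampicillin via the β-lactamase gene. A partial f1 origin and remnants of lac regulatory sequence are also annotated. For mammalian cells, the backbone carries a single FRT site placed directly upstream of a hygromycin resistance coding sequence followed by an SV40 polyadenylation signal. No full promoter is annotated ahead of HygR. This fits the usual Flp-In arrangement, in which FLP-mediated recombination into a genomic FRT site places the marker behind a resident promoter, so that hygromycin resistance reports correct integration.

The payload is driven by the CMV immediate-early enhancer and promoter, followed by short tet operator matches (the "TO" in the name). This arrangement allows repression by Tet repressor and induction by tetracycline or doxycycline in cells that express TetR, and gives constitutive expression otherwise. Downstream lie the cyan fluorescent protein mCerulean and then human heme oxygenase 1 (HMOX1, HO1), terminated by the bGH polyadenylation signal. A short unannotated gap separates the two coding sequences, and the record does not state whether they form a direct fusion or are split by a linker or self-cleaving peptide. The insert is listed as synthetic and was assembled by Gibson cloning.

The stated purpose is only that it is a supporting plasmid for testing engineered protease circuits in living cells. The specific role of HO1 is not described, though mCerulean would serve as a fluorescent marker of expression.
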