Features (pLannotate 1.2.2; 23 found; start..end, strand, type, name):
     33..56      +  polyA_signal   bGH poly(A) signal (fragment): bovine growth hormone polyadenylation signal
     60..81      +  promoter       SV40 promoter (fragment): SV40 enhancer and early promoter
    102..335     +  rep_origin     f1 ori (fragment) (sequence partly withheld): f1 bacteriophage origin of replication; arrow indicates direction of (+) strand synthesis
    340..387     +  protein_bind   FRT: FLP-mediated recombination occurs in the 8-bp core sequence TCTAGAAA (Turan and Bode, 2011). FLP recombinase from the Saccharomyces cerevisiae 2μ plasmid
    395..1417    +  CDS            HygR: aminoglycoside phosphotransferase from E. coli; aph(4)-Ia; confers resistance to hygromycin
   1427..1552    +  CDS            ble (fragment): BLE_KLEPN - Experimental evidence at protein level: Swiss-Prot protein existence level 1. Binding protein with a strong affinity to the bleomycin family of antibiotics. Binds to CL990; an antimitotic-antibiotic compound. From Klebsiella pneumoniae.
   1547..1668    +  polyA_signal   SV40 poly(A) signal: SV40 polyadenylation signal
   1741..1757    -  protein_bind   lac operator: The lac repressor binds to the lac operator to inhibit transcription in E. coli. This inhibition can be relieved by adding lactose or isopropyl-β-D-thiogalactopyranoside (IPTG). lac repressor encoded by lacI
   1765..1795    -  promoter       lac promoter: promoter for the E. coli lac operon
   1810..1831    -  protein_bind   CAP binding site: CAP binding activates transcription in the presence of cAMP. E. coli catabolite activator protein
   1844..1936    -  CDS            lacI (fragment): lac repressor; lacI; The lac repressor binds to the lac operator to inhibit transcription in E. coli. This inhibition can be relieved by adding lactose or isopropyl-β-D-thiogalactopyranoside (IPTG).
   2119..2707    -  rep_origin     ori: high-copy-number ColE1/pMB1/pBR322/pUC origin of replication
   2878..3738    -  CDS            AmpR: β-lactamase; bla; confers resistance to ampicillin, carbenicillin, and related antibiotics
   3739..3843    -  promoter       AmpR promoter: bla
   3902..3954    -  misc_feature   bom (fragment): basis of mobility region from pBR322
   4104..4483    +  enhancer       CMV enhancer: human cytomegalovirus immediate early enhancer
   4484..4687    +  promoter       CMV promoter: human cytomegalovirus (CMV) immediate early promoter
   4689..4708    +  promoter       PLtetO-1 promoter (fragment): modified phage lambda PL promoter with tet operator sites (Lutz and Bujard, 1997)
   4710..4729    +  promoter       PLtetO-1 promoter (fragment): modified phage lambda PL promoter with tet operator sites (Lutz and Bujard, 1997)
   4737..4770    +  promoter       TRE3GV promoter (fragment): 3rd-generation Tet-responsive promoter that can be activated by binding of Tet-On® 3G, optimized for retroviral and lentiviral vectors
   4860..5576    +  CDS            mCerulean: mCerulean is a basic (constitutively fluorescent) cyan fluorescent protein published in 2005, derived from Aequorea victoria. It is reported to be a very rapidly-maturing monomer.
   5631..6494    +  CDS            HMOX1: HMOX1_HUMAN - Also known as HO, HO1. Experimental evidence at protein level: Swiss-Prot protein existence level 1. Heme oxygenase cleaves the heme ring at the alpha methene bridge to form biliverdin. Biliverdin is subsequently converted to bilirubin by biliverdin reductase. Under physiological conditions, the activity of heme oxygenase is highest in the spleen, where senescent erythrocytes are sequestrated and destroyed. Exhibits cytoprotective effects since excess of free heme sensitizes cells to undergo apoptosis. From Homo sapiens (Human).
   6603..17      +  polyA_signal   bGH poly(A) signal (across the origin): bovine growth hormone polyadenylation signal
>Addgene plasmid #116037 | CMV-TO-Cer-HO1-FlpIn | addgene full sequence | sequence record 224921 | Addgene NGS Result
TGCGGTGGGCTCTATGGAGATCTATCGATGTTCTGGGGATGCGGTGGGCTCTATGGCTTCTGAGGCGGAA
AGAACCAGCTGGGGCTCTAGGGGGTATCCCC
[124 nt withheld, positions 102-225]
C
[91 nt withheld, positions 227-317]
AGGGTGATGGTTCACGTACCTAGAAGTTCCTATTCCGAAGTTCCTATTCTCTAGAAAGTATAGGAACTTC
CTTGGCCAAAAAGCCTGAACTCACCGCGACGTCTGTCGAGAAGTTTCTGATCGAAAAGTTCGACAGCGTC
TCCGACCTGATGCAGCTCTCGGAGGGCGAAGAATCTCGTGCTTTCAGCTTCGATGTAGGAGGGCGTGGAT
ATGTCCTGCGGGTAAATAGCTGCGCCGATGGTTTCTACAAAGATCGTTATGTTTATCGGCACTTTGCATC
GGCCGCGCTCCCGATTCCGGAAGTGCTTGACATTGGGGAATTCAGCGAGAGCCTGACCTATTGCATCTCC
CGCCGTGCACAGGGTGTCACGTTGCAAGACCTGCCTGAAACCGAACTGCCCGCTGTTCTGCAGCCGGTCG
CGGAGGCCATGGATGCGATCGCTGCGGCCGATCTTAGCCAGACGAGCGGGTTCGGCCCATTCGGACCGCA
AGGAATCGGTCAATACACTACATGGCGTGATTTCATATGCGCGATTGCTGATCCCCATGTGTATCACTGG
CAAACTGTGATGGACGACACCGTCAGTGCGTCCGTCGCGCAGGCTCTCGATGAGCTGATGCTTTGGGCCG
AGGACTGCCCCGAAGTCCGGCACCTCGTGCACGCGGATTTCGGCTCCAACAATGTCCTGACGGACAATGG
CCGCATAACAGCGGTCATTGACTGGAGCGAGGCGATGTTCGGGGATTCCCAATACGAGGTCGCCAACATC
TTCTTCTGGAGGCCGTGGTTGGCTTGTATGGAGCAGCAGACGCGCTACTTCGAGCGGAGGCATCCGGAGC
TTGCAGGATCGCCGCGGCTCCGGGCGTATATGCTCCGCATTGGTCTTGACCAACTCTATCAGAGCTTGGT
TGACGGCAATTTCGATGATGCAGCTTGGGCGCAGGGTCGATGCGACGCAATCGTCCGATCCGGAGCCGGG
ACTGTCGGGCGTACACAAATCGCCCGCAGAAGCGCGGCCGTCTGGACCGATGGCTGTGTAGAAGTACTCG
CCGATAGTGGAAACCGACGCCCCAGCACTCGTCCGAGGGCAAAGGAATAGCACGTACTACGAGATTTCGA
TTCCACCGCCGCCTTCTATGAAAGGTTGGGCTTCGGAATCGTTTTCCGGGACGCCGGCTGGATGATCCTC
CAGCGCGGGGATCTCATGCTGGAGTTCTTCGCCCACCCCAACTTGTTTATTGCAGCTTATAATGGTTACA
AATAAAGCAATAGCATCACAAATTTCACAAATAAAGCATTTTTTTCACTGCATTCTAGTTGTGGTTTGTC
CAAACTCATCAATGTATCTTATCATGTCTGTATACCGTCGACCTCTAGCTAGAGCTTGGCGTAATCATGG
TCATAGCTGTTTCCTGTGTGAAATTGTTATCCGCTCACAATTCCACACAACATACGAGCCGGAAGCATAA
AGTGTAAAGCCTGGGGTGCCTAATGAGTGAGCTAACTCACATTAATTGCGTTGCGCTCACTGCCCGCTTT
CCAGTCGGGAAACCTGTCGTGCCAGCTGCATTAATGAATCGGCCAACGCGCGGGGAGAGGCGGTTTGCGT
ATTGGGCGCTCTTCCGCTTCCTCGCTCACTGACTCGCTGCGCTCGGTCGTTCGGCTGCGGCGAGCGGTAT
CAGCTCACTCAAAGGCGGTAATACGGTTATCCACAGAATCAGGGGATAACGCAGGAAAGAACATGTGAGC
AAAAGGCCAGCAAAAGGCCAGGAACCGTAAAAAGGCCGCGTTGCTGGCGTTTTTCCATAGGCTCCGCCCC
CCTGACGAGCATCACAAAAATCGACGCTCAAGTCAGAGGTGGCGAAACCCGACAGGACTATAAAGATACC
AGGCGTTTCCCCCTGGAAGCTCCCTCGTGCGCTCTCCTGTTCCGACCCTGCCGCTTACCGGATACCTGTC
CGCCTTTCTCCCTTCGGGAAGCGTGGCGCTTTCTCATAGCTCACGCTGTAGGTATCTCAGTTCGGTGTAG
GTCGTTCGCTCCAAGCTGGGCTGTGTGCACGAACCCCCCGTTCAGCCCGACCGCTGCGCCTTATCCGGTA
ACTATCGTCTTGAGTCCAACCCGGTAAGACACGACTTATCGCCACTGGCAGCAGCCACTGGTAACAGGAT
TAGCAGAGCGAGGTATGTAGGCGGTGCTACAGAGTTCTTGAAGTGGTGGCCTAACTACGGCTACACTAGA
AGAACAGTATTTGGTATCTGCGCTCTGCTGAAGCCAGTTACCTTCGGAAAAAGAGTTGGTAGCTCTTGAT
CCGGCAAACAAACCACCGCTGGTAGCGGTGGTTTTTTTGTTTGCAAGCAGCAGATTACGCGCAGAAAAAA
AGGATCTCAAGAAGATCCTTTGATCTTTTCTACGGGGTCTGACGCTCAGTGGAACGAAAACTCACGTTAA
GGGATTTTGGTCATGAGATTATCAAAAAGGATCTTCACCTAGATCCTTTTAAATTAAAAATGAAGTTTTA
AATCAATCTAAAGTATATATGAGTAAACTTGGTCTGACAGTTACCAATGCTTAATCAGTGAGGCACCTAT
CTCAGCGATCTGTCTATTTCGTTCATCCATAGTTGCCTGACTCCCCGTCGTGTAGATAACTACGATACGG
GAGGGCTTACCATCTGGCCCCAGTGCTGCAATGATACCGCGAGACCCACGCTCACCGGCTCCAGATTTAT
CAGCAATAAACCAGCCAGCCGGAAGGGCCGAGCGCAGAAGTGGTCCTGCAACTTTATCCGCCTCCATCCA
GTCTATTAATTGTTGCCGGGAAGCTAGAGTAAGTAGTTCGCCAGTTAATAGTTTGCGCAACGTTGTTGCC
ATTGCTACAGGCATCGTGGTGTCACGCTCGTCGTTTGGTATGGCTTCATTCAGCTCCGGTTCCCAACGAT
CAAGGCGAGTTACATGATCCCCCATGTTGTGCAAAAAAGCGGTTAGCTCCTTCGGTCCTCCGATCGTTGT
CAGAAGTAAGTTGGCCGCAGTGTTATCACTCATGGTTATGGCAGCACTGCATAATTCTCTTACTGTCATG
CCATCCGTAAGATGCTTTTCTGTGACTGGTGAGTACTCAACCAAGTCATTCTGAGAATAGTGTATGCGGC
GACCGAGTTGCTCTTGCCCGGCGTCAATACGGGATAATACCGCGCCACATAGCAGAACTTTAAAAGTGCT
CATCATTGGAAAACGTTCTTCGGGGCGAAAACTCTCAAGGATCTTACCGCTGTTGAGATCCAGTTCGATG
TAACCCACTCGTGCACCCAACTGATCTTCAGCATCTTTTACTTTCACCAGCGTTTCTGGGTGAGCAAAAA
CAGGAAGGCAAAATGCCGCAAAAAAGGGAATAAGGGCGACACGGAAATGTTGAATACTCATACTCTTCCT
TTTTCAATATTATTGAAGCATTTATCAGGGTTATTGTCTCATGAGCGGATACATATTTGAATGTATTTAG
AAAAATAAACAAATAGGGGTTCCGCGCACATTTCCCCGAAAAGTGCCACCTGACGTCGACGGATCGGGAG
ATCTCCCGATCCCCTATGGTGCACTCTCAGTACAATCTGCTCTGATGCCGCATAGTTAAGCCAGTATCTG
CTCCCTGCTTGTGTGTTGGAGGTCGCTGAGTAGTGCGCGAGCAAAATTTAAGCTACAACAAGGCAAGGCT
TGACCGACAATTGCATGAAGAATCTGCTTAGGGTTAGGCGTTTTGCGCTGCTTCGTACGGGCCAGATATA
CGCGTTGACATTGATTATTGACTAGTTATTAATAGTAATCAATTACGGGGTCATTAGTTCATAGCCCATA
TATGGAGTTCCGCGTTACATAACTTACGGTAAATGGCCCGCCTGGCTGACCGCCCAACGACCCCCGCCCA
TTGACGTCAATAATGACGTATGTTCCCATAGTAACGCCAATAGGGACTTTCCATTGACGTCAATGGGTGG
AGTATTTACGGTAAACTGCCCACTTGGCAGTACATCAAGTGTATCATATGCCAAGTACGCCCCCTATTGA
CGTCAATGACGGTAAATGGCCCGCCTGGCATTATGCCCAGTACATGACCTTATGGGACTTTCCTACTTGG
CAGTACATCTACGTATTAGTCATCGCTATTACCATGGTGATGCGGTTTTGGCAGTACATCAATGGGCGTG
GATAGCGGTTTGACTCACGGGGATTTCCAAGTCTCCACCCCATTGACGTCAATGGGAGTTTGTTTTGGCA
CCAAAATCAACGGGACTTTCCAAAATGTCGTAACAACTCCGCCCCATTGACGCAAATGGGCGGTAGGCGT
GTACGGTGGGAGGTCTATATAAGCAGAGCTCTCCCTATCAGTGATAGAGATCTCCCTATCAGTGATAGAG
ATCGTCGACGAGCTCGTTTAGTGAACCGTCAGATCGCCTGGAGACGCCATCCACGCTGTTTTGACCTCCA
TAGAAGACACCGGGACCGATCCAGCCTCCGGACTCTAGCGTTTAAACTTAAGCTTCGCCACCATGGTGAG
CAAGGGCGAGGAGCTGTTCACCGGGGTGGTGCCCATCCTGGTCGAGCTGGACGGCGACGTAAACGGCCAC
AAGTTCAGCGTGTCCGGCGAGGGCGAGGGCGATGCCACCTACGGCAAGCTGACCCTGAAGTTCATCTGCA
CCACCGGCAAGCTGCCCGTGCCCTGGCCCACCCTCGTGACCACCCTGACCTGGGGCGTGCAGTGCTTCGC
CCGCTACCCCGACCACATGAAGCAGCACGACTTCTTCAAGTCCGCCATGCCCGAAGGCTACGTCCAGGAG
CGCACCATCTTCTTCAAGGACGACGGCAACTACAAGACCCGCGCCGAGGTGAAGTTCGAGGGCGACACCC
TGGTGAACCGCATCGAGCTGAAGGGCATCGACTTCAAGGAGGACGGCAACATCCTGGGGCACAAGCTGGA
GTACAACGCCATCAGCGACAACGTCTATATCACCGCCGACAAGCAGAAGAACGGCATCAAGGCCAACTTC
AAGATCCGCCACAACATCGAGGACGGCAGCGTGCAGCTCGCCGACCACTACCAGCAGAACACCCCCATCG
GCGACGGCCCCGTGCTGCTGCCCGACAACCACTACCTGAGCACCCAGTCCAAGCTGAGCAAAGACCCCAA
CGAGAAGCGCGATCACATGGTCCTGCTGGAGTTCGTGACCGCCGCCGGGATCACTCTCGGCATGGACGAG
CTGTACAAGGAGGGCAGAGGAAGTCTGCTAACATGCGGTGACGTCGAGGAGAATCCTGGCCCAATGGAAA
GACCACAGCCAGACTCTATGCCACAGGATCTGAGCGAAGCCCTCAAGGAGGCCACCAAGGAAGTGCACAC
CCAGGCCGAGAACGCTGAGTTCATGAGAAACTTCCAGAAAGGACAGGTTACTCGCGACGGATTCAAGCTG
GTGATGGCTAGCCTCTATCACATCTACGTGGCCCTGGAGGAGGAAATTGAGAGAAACAAGGAATCCCCCG
TGTTCGCTCCAGTTTATTTCCCAGAGGAGCTGCATCGGAAGGCCGCCCTGGAACAGGATCTGGCTTTTTG
GTATGGCCCCCGCTGGCAGGAGGTCATTCCTTATACCCCCGCTATGCAACGCTACGTTAAGAGACTCCAC
GAGGTGGGCCGCACAGAACCTGAGCTGCTCGTGGCCCATGCCTACACCCGCTACCTGGGCGACCTGTCAG
GGGGTCAAGTTCTGAAAAAGATAGCCCAAAAGGCCCTGGACCTGCCTTCCTCTGGCGAGGGGCTGGCCTT
CTTTACTTTCCCTAACATTGCCTCAGCCACAAAGTTCAAGCAGCTCTACCGGTCCAGGATGAACAGCCTG
GAAATGACCCCAGCCGTGCGGCAGCGGGTCATAGAAGAAGCCAAGACTGCCTTTCTGCTGAATATCCAGC
TGTTTGAGGAACTCCAGGAACTGCTGACCCATGACACTAAAGACCAGTCCCCCTCCAGGGCCCCAGGACT
CAGACAGAGGGCCTCAAACAAGGTTCAGGACTCAGCCCCCGTGGAAACACCCAGGGGAAAACCCCCTCTC
AATACAAGATCTCAAGCACCCCTGCTGAGATGGGTCCTCACCCTGAGCTTCCTCGTCGCTACCGTTGCAG
TGGGGCTCTATGCTATGTGACTCGAGGAGGGCCCGAACAAAAACTCATCTCAGAAGAGGATCTGAATAGC
GCCGTCGACCATCATCATAATCATCATTGAGTTTAAACCCGCTGATCAGCCTCGACTGTGCCTTCTAGTT
GCCAGCCATCTGTTGTTTGCCCCTCCCCCGTGCCTTCCTTGACCCTGGAAGGTGCCACTCCCACTGTCCT
TTCCTAATAAAATGAGGAAATTGCATCGCATTGTCTGAGTAGGTGTCATTCTATTCTGGGGGGTGGGGTG
GGGCAGGACAGCAAGGGGGAGGATTGGGAAGACAATAGCAGGCATGCTGGGGA
